Addgene plasmid #117139: pKLV2-U6(BsmBI)-EF1a-BFP-BSD-Dmap1(SDM)
Purpose: Expression vector encoding BFP-BSD-HA-Dmap1 resistant against gRNA encoded by pKLV2-U6(gDmap1 v4)--PGK-Puro-BFP
Depositing lab: Kosuke Yusa. Depositing organization: Wellcome Sanger Institute. Publication: CRISPR-KO screen identifies Dmap1 as a regulator of chemically-induced reprogramming and differentiation of cardiac progenitors. Yu JSL, Palano G, Lim C, Moggio A, Drowley L, Plowright AT, Bohlooly-Y M, Rosen BS, Hansson EM, Wang QD, Yusa K. Stem Cells. 2019 Apr 1. doi: 10.1002/stem.3012. PubMed 30932271.
Backbone
  Vector backbone: pKLV2-U6(BsmBI)-EF1a-BFP-Nkx2-5
  Backbone size w/o insert (bp): 9666
  Vector type: Mammalian Expression, Lentiviral
Growth in bacteria
  Bacterial resistance: Ampicillin, 100 μg/mL
  Growth temperature: 37°C
  Growth strain: NEB Stable
  Copy number: High Copy
Gene/Insert
  Gene/Insert name: HA-Dmap1 (mutagenised)
  Species: Synthetic
  Insert size (bp): 1378
  Mutation: modified BFP, modified Dmap1 CDS
  Entrez Gene: Dmap1 (a.k.a. 1500016M21Rik, DNMAP1, DNMTAP1, Dmtap1, mKIAA1425)
  Promoter: human U6 promoter, human EF1a promoter
  Tag / fusion protein: HA (N terminal on insert)
  Cloning method: Restriction Enzyme; 5′ cloning site XbaI (not destroyed); 3′ cloning site BamHI (not destroyed)
Terms and licenses: Academic/Nonprofit Terms; Industry Terms: Not Available to Industry
How to cite: pKLV2-U6(BsmBI)-EF1a-BFP-BSD-Dmap1(SDM) was a gift from Kosuke Yusa (Addgene plasmid # 117139 ; http://n2t.net/addgene:117139 ; RRID:Addgene_117139)
