[The description below was written by a language model from this plasmid's Addgene catalogue record and pLannotate feature annotations shown in this document.]
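Description:
pKLV2-U6(BsmBI)-EF1a-BFP-BSD-Dmap1(SDM) is an HIV-1-based lentiviral and mammalian expression plasmid of about 11 kb, built on the pKLV2 guide RNA vector series. In bacteria it is maintained through a high-copy ColE1/pUC origin with ampicillin selection, and it also carries an f1 origin. The viral genome is transcribed from a CMV enhancer/promoter fused to a truncated 5' LTR. It contains the Ψ packaging signal with adjoining gag sequence, the RRE for Rev-dependent export, the cPPT/CTS, a WPRE, and a truncated 3' LTR followed by a bGH polyadenylation signal. This arrangement is typical of vectors packaged with helper functions supplied in trans.

Two expression units sit between the LTRs. A human U6 promoter lies upstream of a Cas9 guide scaffold (annotated as a tracrRNA fragment). The plasmid name indicates that the spacer position holds a BsmBI cloning site rather than a guide. Downstream, the human EF1α promoter with its first intron drives a series of coding regions: a modified TagBFP, blasticidin S deaminase, and mouse Dmap1 with an N-terminal HA tag. Short unannotated gaps separate these coding regions. The record does not say what occupies them, so it is unclear whether they hold self-cleaving peptides or simple linkers. Transduced cells can be followed by blue fluorescence and selected with blasticidin.

The Dmap1 coding sequence was altered by site-directed mutagenesis so that it is not targeted by a specific Dmap1 guide RNA carried on a companion pKLV2 vector. This makes the plasmid suited to rescue experiments, in which Dmap1 is re-expressed in CRISPR knockout cells to confirm that a phenotype is on-target. The associated study concerned a screen on reprogramming and differentiation of cardiac progenitors.
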