Features (pLannotate 1.2.2; 31 found; start..end, strand, type, name):
    101..300     +  promoter       CMV promoter: human cytomegalovirus (CMV) immediate early promoter
    318..498     +  LTR            5' LTR (truncated): truncated 5' long terminal repeat (LTR) from HIV-1
    545..670     +  misc_feature   HIV-1 Ψ: packaging signal of human immunodeficiency virus type 1
    654..992     +  CDS            HIV-1 gag (fragment): gag protein from human immunodeficiency virus 1; gag
   1169..1402    +  misc_feature   RRE: The Rev response element (RRE) of HIV-1 allows for Rev-dependent mRNA export from the nucleus to the cytoplasm.
   1779..1879    +  CDS            Rev (fragment): human immunodeficiency virus 1 (HIV-1) Rev protein; rev; enhances nuclear export of unspliced and incompletely spliced viral mRNAs
   1929..2046    +  misc_feature   cPPT/CTS: central polypurine tract and central termination sequence of HIV-1
   2121..2361    +  promoter       U6 promoter: RNA polymerase III promoter for human U6 snRNA
   2409..2476    +  misc_RNA       tracrRNA (fragment): trans-activating CRISPR RNA for the Streptococcus pyogenes CRISPR/Cas9 system
   2922..3133    +  promoter       EF-1α core promoter: core promoter for human elongation factor EF-1α
   3134..4076    +  intron         EF-1α intron A: intron upstream of the start codon of human EF-1α
   4109..4804    +  CDS            TagBFP: TagBFP is a basic (constitutively fluorescent) blue fluorescent protein published in 2008, derived from Entacmaea quadricolor. It is reported to be a very rapidly-maturing monomer with very low acid sensitivity.
   4883..5278    +  CDS            BSD: blasticidin S deaminase; Aspergillus terreus BSD; confers resistance to blasticidin
   5357..5383    +  CDS            3xHA (fragment): three tandem HA epitope tags
   5384..6787    +  CDS            Dmap1: DMAP1_MOUSE - Also known as Mmtr. Experimental evidence at protein level: Swiss-Prot protein existence level 1. Involved in transcription repression and activation. Its interaction with HDAC2 may provide a mechanism for histone deacetylation in heterochromatin following replication of DNA at late firing origins. Can also repress transcription independently of histone deacetylase activity. May specifically potentiate DAXX-mediated repression of glucocorticoid receptor-dependent transcription. Component of the NuA4 histone acetyltransferase (HAT) complex which is involved in transcriptional acti
   6809..7395    +  misc_feature   WPRE: woodchuck hepatitis virus posttranscriptional regulatory element
   7389..7535    +  CDS            nef (fragment): NEF_HV1LA - Experimental evidence at protein level: Swiss-Prot protein existence level 1. Extracellular Nef protein targets CD4(+) T-lymphocytes for apoptosis by interacting with CXCR4 surface receptors. From Human immunodeficiency virus type 1 group M subtype B (isolate Lai) (HIV-1).
   7543..7721    +  LTR            5' LTR (truncated): truncated 5' long terminal repeat (LTR) from HIV-1
   7747..7858    +  polyA_signal   bGH poly(A) signal: bovine growth hormone polyadenylation signal
   7997..8015    -  promoter       T3 promoter: promoter for bacteriophage T3 RNA polymerase
   8058..8080    -  protein_bind   lac operator (fragment): The lac repressor binds to the lac operator to inhibit transcription in E. coli. This inhibition can be relieved by adding lactose or isopropyl-β-D-thiogalactopyranoside (IPTG). lac repressor encoded by lacI
   8084..8114    -  promoter       lac promoter: promoter for the E. coli lac operon
   8129..8150    -  protein_bind   CAP binding site: CAP binding activates transcription in the presence of cAMP. E. coli catabolite activator protein
   8163..8255    -  CDS            lacI (fragment): lac repressor; lacI; The lac repressor binds to the lac operator to inhibit transcription in E. coli. This inhibition can be relieved by adding lactose or isopropyl-β-D-thiogalactopyranoside (IPTG).
   8438..9026    -  rep_origin     ori: high-copy-number ColE1/pMB1/pBR322/pUC origin of replication
   9197..10057   -  CDS            AmpR: β-lactamase; bla; confers resistance to ampicillin, carbenicillin, and related antibiotics
  10058..10162   -  promoter       AmpR promoter: bla
  10215..10643   -  rep_origin     f1 ori (sequence partly withheld): f1 bacteriophage origin of replication; arrow indicates direction of (+) strand synthesis
  10648..10803   -  CDS            lacZα (fragment): LacZα fragment of β-galactosidase; lacZ fragment
  10811..10829   +  promoter       T7 promoter: promoter for bacteriophage T7 RNA polymerase
  10843..100     +  enhancer       CMV enhancer (across the origin): human cytomegalovirus immediate early enhancer
>Addgene plasmid #117139 | pKLV2-U6(BsmBI)-EF1a-BFP-BSD-Dmap1(SDM) | addgene full sequence | sequence record 243795 | Addgene NGS Result
TGACGGTAAATGGCCCGCCTGGCATTATGCCCAGTACATGACCTTATGGGACTTTCCTACTTGGCAGTAC
ATCTACGTATTAGTCATCGCTATTACCATGGTGATGCGGTTTTGGCAGTACATCAATGGGCGTGGATAGC
GGTTTGACTCACGGGGATTTCCAAGTCTCCACCCCATTGACGTCAATGGGAGTTTGTTTTGGCACCAAAA
TCAACGGGACTTTCCAAAATGTCGTAACAACTCCGCCCCATTGACGCAAATGGGCGGTAGGCGTGTACGG
TGGGAGGTCTATATAAGCAGCGCGTTTTGCCTGTACTGGGTCTCTCTGGTTAGACCAGATCTGAGCCTGG
GAGCTCTCTGGCTAACTAGGGAACCCACTGCTTAAGCCTCAATAAAGCTTGCCTTGAGTGCTTCAAGTAG
TGTGTGCCCGTCTGTTGTGTGACTCTGGTAACTAGAGATCCCTCAGACCCTTTTAGTCAGTGTGGAAAAT
CTCTAGCAGTGGCGCCCGAACAGGGACTTGAAAGCGAAAGGGAAACCAGAGGAGCTCTCTCGACGCAGGA
CTCGGCTTGCTGAAGCGCGCACGGCAAGAGGCGAGGGGCGGCGACTGGTGAGTACGCCAAAAATTTTGAC
TAGCGGAGGCTAGAAGGAGAGAGATGGGTGCGAGAGCGTCAGTATTAAGCGGGGGAGAATTAGATCGCGA
TGGGAAAAAATTCGGTTAAGGCCAGGGGGAAAGAAAAAATATAAATTAAAACATATAGTATGGGCAAGCA
GGGAGCTAGAACGATTCGCAGTTAATCCTGGCCTGTTAGAAACATCAGAAGGCTGTAGACAAATACTGGG
ACAGCTACAACCATCCCTTCAGACAGGATCAGAAGAACTTAGATCATTATATAATACAGTAGCAACCCTC
TATTGTGTGCATCAAAGGATAGAGATAAAAGACACCAAGGAAGCTTTAGACAAGATAGAGGAAGAGCAAA
ACAAAAGTAAGACCACCGCACAGCAAGCGGCCGGCCGCGCTGATCTTCAGACCTGGAGGAGGAGATATGA
GGGACAATTGGAGAAGTGAATTATATAAATATAAAGTAGTAAAAATTGAACCATTAGGAGTAGCACCCAC
CAAGGCAAAGAGAAGAGTGGTGCAGAGAGAAAAAAGAGCAGTGGGAATAGGAGCTTTGTTCCTTGGGTTC
TTGGGAGCAGCAGGAAGCACTATGGGCGCAGCGTCAATGACGCTGACGGTACAGGCCAGACAATTATTGT
CTGGTATAGTGCAGCAGCAGAACAATTTGCTGAGGGCTATTGAGGCGCAACAGCATCTGTTGCAACTCAC
AGTCTGGGGCATCAAGCAGCTCCAGGCAAGAATCCTGGCTGTGGAAAGATACCTAAAGGATCAACAGCTC
CTGGGGATTTGGGGTTGCTCTGGAAAACTCATTTGCACCACTGCTGTGCCTTGGAATGCTAGTTGGAGTA
ATAAATCTCTGGAACAGATTTGGAATCACACGACCTGGATGGAGTGGGACAGAGAAATTAACAATTACAC
AAGCTTAATACACTCCTTAATTGAAGAATCGCAAAACCAGCAAGAAAAGAATGAACAAGAATTATTGGAA
TTAGATAAATGGGCAAGTTTGTGGAATTGGTTTAACATAACAAATTGGCTGTGGTATATAAAATTATTCA
TAATGATAGTAGGAGGCTTGGTAGGTTTAAGAATAGTTTTTGCTGTACTTTCTATAGTGAATAGAGTTAG
GCAGGGATATTCACCATTATCGTTTCAGACCCACCTCCCAACCCCGAGGGGACCCGACAGGCCCGAAGGA
ATAGAAGAAGAAGGTGGAGAGAGAGACAGAGACAGATCCATTCGATTAGTGAACGGATCGGCACTGCGTG
CGCCAATTCTGCAGACAAATGGCAGTATTCATCCACAATTTTAAAAGAAAAGGGGGGATTGGGGGGTACA
GTGCAGGGGAAAGAATAGTAGACATAATAGCAACAGACATACAAACTAAAGAATTACAAAAACAAATTAC
AAAAATTCAAAATTTTCGGGTTTATTACAGGGACAGCAGAGATCCAGTTTGGTTAGTACCGGGCCCTACG
CGTCCAAGGTCGGGCAGGAAGAGGGCCTATTTCCCATGATTCCTTCATATTTGCATATACGATACAAGGC
TGTTAGAGAGATAATTAGAATTAATTTGACTGTAAACACAAAGATATTAGTACAAAATACGTGACGTAGA
AAGTAATAATTTCTTGGGTAGTTTGCAGTTTTAAAATTATGTTTTAAAATGGACTATCATATGCTTACCG
TAACTTGAAAGTATTTCGATTTCTTGGCTTTATATATCTTGTGGAAAGGACGAAACACCGGAGACGCATG
ACTCGTCTCAGTTTAAGAGCTATGCTGGAAACAGCATAGCAAGTTTAAATAAGGCTAGTCCGTTATCAAC
TTGAAAAAGTGGCACCGAGTCGGTGCTTTTTTTACGCGTGAGGGGCGCGGAAGCCGGGGCGGAGGAGGAG
CCAACCCCGGGCTGGGCTGAGACCCGCAGAGGAAGACGCTCTAGGGATTTGTCCCGGACTAGCGAGATGG
CAAGGCTGAGGACGGGAGGCTGATTGAGAGGCGAAGGTACACCCTAATCTCAATACAACCTTTGGAGCTA
AGCCAGCAATGGTAGAGGGAAGATTCTGCACGTCCCTTCCAGGCGGCCTCCCCGTCACCACCCCCCCCAA
CCCGCCCCGACCGGAGCTGAGAGTAATTCATACAAAAGGACTCGCCCCTGCCTTGGGGAATCCCAGGGAC
CGTCGTTAAACTCCCACTAACGTAGAACCCAGAGATCGCTGCGTTCCCGCCCCCTCACCCGCCCGCTCTC
GTCATCACTGAGGTGGAGAAGAGCATGCGTGAGGCTCCGGTGCCCGTCAGTGGGCAGAGCGCACATCGCC
CACAGTCCCCGAGAAGTTGGGGGGAGGGGTCGGCAATTGAACCGGTGCCTAGAGAAAGTGGCGCGGGGTA
AACTGGGAAAGTGATGTCGTGTACTGGCTCCGCCTTTTTCCCGAGGGTGGGGGAGAACCGTATATAAGTG
CAGTAGTCGCCGTGAACGTTCTTTTTCGCAACGGGTTTGCCGCCAGAACACAGGTAAGTGCCGTGTGTGG
TTCCCGCGGGCCTGGCCTCTTTACGGGTTATGGCCCTTGCGTGCCTTGAATTACTTCCACGCCCCTGGCT
GCAGTACGTGATTCTTGATCCCGAGCTTCGGGTTGGAAGTGGGTGGGAGAGTTCGAGGCCTTGCGCTTAA
GGAGCCCCTTCGCCTCGTGCTTGAGTTGAGGCCTGGCCTGGGCGCTGGGGCCGCCGCGTGCGAATCTGGT
GGCACCTTCGCGCCTGTCTCGCTGCTTTCGATAAGTCTCTAGCCATTTAAAATTTTTGATGACCTGCTGC
GACGCTTTTTTTCTGGCAAGATAGTCTTGTAAATGCGGGCCAAGATCTGCACACTGGTATTTCGGTTTTT
GGGGCCGCGGGCGGCGACGGGGCCCGTGCGTCCCAGCGCACATGTTCGGCGAGGCGGGGCCTGCGAGCGC
GGCCACCGAGAATCGGACGGGGGTAGTCTCAAGCTGGCCGGCCTGCTCTGGTGCCTGGCCTCGCGCCGCC
GTGTATCGCCCCGCCCTGGGCGGCAAGGCTGGCCCGGTCGGCACCAGTTGCGTGAGCGGAAAGATGGCCG
CTTCCCGGCCCTGCTGCAGGGAGCTCAAAATGGAGGACGCGGCGCTCGGGAGAGCGGGCGGGTGAGTCAC
CCACACAAAGGAAAAGGGCCTTTCCGTCCTCAGCCGTCGCTTCATGTGACTCCACGGAGTACCGGGCGCC
GTCCAGGCACCTCGATTAGTTCTCGAGCTTTTGGAGTACGTCGTCTTTAGGTTGGGGGGAGGGGTTTTAT
GCGATGGAGTTTCCCCACACTGAGTGGGTGGAGACTGAAGTTAGGCCAGCTTGGCACTTGATGTAATTCT
CCTTGGAATTTGCCCTTTTTGAGTTTGGATCTTGGTTCATTCTCAAGCCTCAGACAGTGGTTCAAAGTTT
TTTTCTTCCATTTCAGGTGTCGTGGAAGCTTGGCGCGCCACCATGGGCAGCGAGCTGATTAAGGAGAACA
TGCACATGAAGCTGTACATGGAGGGCACCGTGGACAACCATCACTTCAAGTGCACATCCGAGGGCGAAGG
CAAGCCCTACGAGGGCACCCAGACCATGAGAATCAAGGTGGTCGAGGGCGGCCCTCTCCCCTTCGCCTTC
GACATCCTGGCTACTAGCTTCCTCTACGGCAGCAAGACCTTCATCAACCACACCCAGGGCATCCCCGACT
TCTTCAAGCAGTCCTTCCCTGAGGGCTTCACATGGGAGAGAGTCACCACATACGAGGACGGGGGCGTGCT
GACCGCTACCCAGGACACCAGCCTCCAGGACGGCTGCCTCATCTACAACGTCAAGATCAGAGGGGTGAAC
TTCACATCCAACGGCCCTGTGATGCAGAAGAAAACACTCGGCTGGGAGGCCTTCACCGAGACCCTGTACC
CCGCTGACGGCGGCCTGGAAGGCAGAAACGACATGGCCCTGAAGCTCGTGGGCGGGAGCCATCTGATCGC
AAACATCAAGACCACATATAGATCCAAGAAACCCGCTAAGAACCTCAAGATGCCTGGCGTCTACTATGTG
GACTACAGACTGGAAAGAATCAAGGAGGCCAACAACGAGACCTACGTCGAGCAGCACGAGGTGGCAGTGG
CCAGATACTGCGACCTCCCTAGCAAACTGGGGCACAAGCTTAATGGAGGGGGCAGCGGCGGGGAAGGAAG
GGGCTCCCTGCTCACCTGCGGCGACGTGGAAGAGAACCCCGGACCTGTCGACATGGCCAAGCCTTTGTCT
CAAGAAGAATCCACCCTCATTGAAAGAGCAACGGCTACAATCAACAGCATCCCCATCTCTGAAGACTACA
GCGTCGCCAGCGCAGCTCTCTCTAGCGACGGCCGCATCTTCACTGGTGTCAATGTATATCATTTTACTGG
GGGACCTTGTGCAGAACTCGTGGTGCTGGGCACTGCTGCTGCTGCGGCAGCTGGCAACCTGACTTGTATC
GTCGCGATCGGAAATGAGAACAGGGGCATCTTGAGCCCCTGCGGACGGTGCCGACAGGTGCTTCTCGATC
TGCATCCTGGGATCAAAGCCATAGTGAAGGACAGTGATGGACAGCCGACGGCAGTTGGGATTCGTGAATT
GCTGCCCTCTGGTTATGTGTGGGAGGGCGGAGGGGGCAGCGGCGGGGAAGGAAGGGGCTCCCTGCTCACC
TGCGGCGACGTGGAAGAGAACCCCGGACCTATGCATTACCCATACGATGTTCCAGATTACGCTATGGCTA
CGGGCGCAGATGTACGAGACATTCTAGAACTCGGGGGTCCAGAGGGAGATGCCGCCTCTGGGACCATCAG
CAAAAAGGATATTATCAACCCGGACAAGAAAAAGTCCAAGAAGTCCTCAGAGACGCTGACCTTCAAGAGG
CCTGAGGGCATGCATCGGGAGGTCTATGCTTTGCTTTACTCTGACAAAAAGGATGCACCCCCACTGCTGC
CCAGTGACACTGGTCAGGGGTATCGGACAGTGAAGGCGAAACTGGGGTCCAAGAAGGTTCGCCCTTGGAA
ATGGATGCCCTTCACCAATCCCGCCCGCAAGGACGGCGCTATGTTTTTCCACTGGCGACGAGCGGCGGAG
GAGGGCAAGGACTACCCTTTTGCCAGGTTCAATAAGACGGTGCAGGTGCCCGTGTACTCAGAGCAGGAGT
ACCAACTCTACCTTCATGATGACGCATGGACTAAGGCAGAGACTGACCACCTATTTGACCTCAGCCGCCG
ATTTGATCTGCGCTTCGTAGTTATTCACGATCGGTATGACCACCAGCAGTTCAAGAAGCGTTCTGTGGAG
GACCTGAAAGAGAGGTACTACCACATTTGTGCCAAGCTTGCCAACGTGAGGGCTGTGCCAGGCACAGATC
TCAAGATACCAGTGTTTGATGCTGGGCATGAGAGACGGCGGAAGGAACAGCTAGAGCGGCTTTACAACCG
AACCCCAGAGCAGGTGGCAGAGGAGGAGTACCTCCTACAGGAGCTGCGTAAGATTGAGGCCCGGAAAAAA
GAGCGGGAGAAGCGCAGCCAAGACCTGCAGAAGCTGATTACAGCAGCAGACACCACTGCAGAGCAGCGGC
GCACGGAACGCAAGGCTCCCAAGAAGAAGCTACCCCAAAAGAAGGAGGCTGAGAAGCCGGCTGTCCCTGA
GACTGCAGGCATCAAGTTTCCAGATTTTAAGTCGGCAGGTGTCACGCTACGGAGCCAGCGGATGAAGCTA
CCCAGCTCTGTGGGTCAGAAGAAGATCAAGGCGCTGGAACAGATGCTGCTGGAACTTGGTGTGGAGCTGA
GCCCTACCCCCACAGAGGAGCTGGTGCATATGTTCAATGAGTTGCGGAGCGACCTGGTGTTACTCTACGA
GCTCAAGCAGGCCTGTGCCAACTGTGAATATGAGCTACAGATGCTGCGGCACCGGCACGAGGCCCTGGCT
CGGGCAGGAGTGCTGGGGGCCCCTGCCGCAGCAGCAGTGGGACCAACCCCGGCTTCTGCTGAGCCAACAG
TGTCTGAATCTGGACTTGGTCTGGACCCCACCAAGGATACCATCATTGATGTCGTGGGTGCACCCCTCAC
ACCCAATTCGCGGAAACGACGGGAATCAGCCTCCAGCTCATCTTCTGTGAAGAAAGCCAAGAAACCATAA
GGATCCGCTAGCGGCCGCTCAACCTCTGGATTACAAAATTTGTGAAAGATTGACTGGTATTCTTAACTAT
GTTGCTCCTTTTACGCTATGTGGATACGCTGCTTTAATGCCTTTGTATCATGCTATTGCTTCCCGTATGG
CTTTCATTTTCTCCTCCTTGTATAAATCCTGGTTGCTGTCTCTTTATGAGGAGTTGTGGCCCGTTGTCAG
GCAACGTGGCGTGGTGTGCACTGTGTTTGCTGACGCAACCCCCACTGGTTGGGGCATTGCCACCACCTGT
CAGCTCCTTTCCGGGACTTTCGCTTTCCCCCTCCCTATTGCCACGGCGGAACTCATCGCCGCCTGCCTTG
CCCGCTGCTGGACAGGGGCTCGGCTGTTGGGCACTGACAATTCCGTGGTGTTGTCGGGGAAATCATCGTC
CTTTCCTTGGCTGCTCGCCTGTGTTGCCACCTGGATTCTGCGCGGGACGTCCTTCTGCTACGTCCCTTCG
GCCCTCAATCCAGCGGACCTTCCTTCCCGCGGCCTGCTGCCGGCTCTGCGGCCTCTTCCGCGTCTTCGCC
TTCGCCCTCAGACGAGTCGGATCTCCCTTTGGGCCGCCTCCCCGCAGGTACCTTTAAGACCAATGACTTA
CAAGGCAGCTGTAGATCTTAGCCACTTTTTAAAAGAAAAGGGGGGACTGGAAGGGCTAATTCACTCCCAA
AGAAGTCAAGATCTGCTTTTTGCCTGTACTGGGTCTCTCTGGTTAGACCAGAGTCTCTCTGGTTAGACCA
GATCTGAGCCTGGGAGCTCTCTGGCTAACTAGGGAACCCACTGCTTAAGCCTCAATAAAGCTTGCCTTGA
GTGCTTCAAGTAGTGTGTGCCCGTCTGTTGTGTGACTCTGGTAACTAGAGATCCCTCAGACCCTTTTAGT
CAGTGTGGAAAATCTCTAGCAGTTTAAACCCGCTGATCAGCCTCGACTGTGCCTTCTAGTTGCCAGCCAT
CTGTTGTTTGCCCCTCCCCCGTGCCTTCCTTGACCCTGGAAGGTGCCACTCCCACTGTCCTTTCCTAATA
AAATGAGGAAATTGCATCGCATTGTCTGAGTAGGTGTCATTCTATTCTGGGGGGTGGGGTGGGGCAGGAC
AGCAAGGGGGAGGATTGGGAAGTCAATAGCAGGCATGCTGGGGATGCGGTGGGCTCTATGGGCGGCCGTT
AATTAAGCTTTTGTTCCCTTTAGTGAGGGTTAATTGCGCGCTTGGCGTAATCATGGTCATAGCTGTTTCC
TGTGTGAAATTGTTATCCGCTCACAATTCCACACAACATACGAGCCGGGAGCATAAAGTGTAAAGCCTGG
GGTGCCTAATGAGTGAGCTAACTCACATTAATTGCGTTGCGCTCACTGCCCGCTTTCCAGTCGGGAAACC
TGTCGTGCCAGCTGCATTAATGAATCGGCCAACGCGCGGGGAGAGGCGGTTTGCGTATTGGGCGCTCTTC
CGCTTCCTCGCTCACTGACTCGCTGCGCTCGGTCGTTCGGCTGCGGCGAGCGGTATCAGCTCACTCAAAG
GCGGTAATACGGTTATCCACAGAATCAGGGGATAACGCAGGAAAGAACATGTGAGCAAAAGGCCAGCAAA
AGGCCAGGAACCGTAAAAAGGCCGCGTTGCTGGCGTTTTTCCATAGGCTCCGCCCCCCTGACGAGCATCA
CAAAAATCGACGCTCAAGTCAGAGGTGGCGAAACCCGACAGGACTATAAAGATACCAGGCGTTTCCCCCT
GGAAGCTCCCTCGTGCGCTCTCCTGTTCCGACCCTGCCGCTTACCGGATACCTGTCCGCCTTTCTCCCTT
CGGGAAGCGTGGCGCTTTCTCATAGCTCACGCTGTAGGTATCTCAGTTCGGTGTAGGTCGTTCGCTCCAA
GCTGGGCTGTGTGCACGAACCCCCCGTTCAGCCCGACCGCTGCGCCTTATCCGGTAACTATCGTCTTGAG
TCCAACCCGGTAAGACACGACTTATCGCCACTGGCAGCAGCCACTGGTAACAGGATTAGCAGAGCGAGGT
ATGTAGGCGGTGCTACAGAGTTCTTGAAGTGGTGGCCTAACTACGGCTACACTAGAAGAACAGTATTTGG
TATCTGCGCTCTGCTGAAGCCAGTTACCTTCGGAAAAAGAGTTGGTAGCTCTTGATCCGGCAAACAAACC
ACCGCTGGTAGCGGTGGTTTTTTTGTTTGCAAGCAGCAGATTACGCGCAGAAAAAAAGGATCTCAAGAAG
ATCCTTTGATCTTTTCTACGGGGTCTGACGCTCAGTGGAACGAAAACTCACGTTAAGGGATTTTGGTCAT
GAGATTATCAAAAAGGATCTTCACCTAGATCCTTTTAAATTAAAAATGAAGTTTTAAATCAATCTAAAGT
ATATATGAGTAAACTTGGTCTGACAGTTACCAATGCTTAATCAGTGAGGCACCTATCTCAGCGATCTGTC
TATTTCGTTCATCCATAGTTGCCTGACTCCCCGTCGTGTAGATAACTACGATACGGGAGGGCTTACCATC
TGGCCCCAGTGCTGCAATGATACCGCGAGACCCACGCTCACCGGCTCCAGATTTATCAGCAATAAACCAG
CCAGCCGGAAGGGCCGAGCGCAGAAGTGGTCCTGCAACTTTATCCGCCTCCATCCAGTCTATTAATTGTT
GCCGGGAAGCTAGAGTAAGTAGTTCGCCAGTTAATAGTTTGCGCAACGTTGTTGCCATTGCTACAGGCAT
CGTGGTGTCACGCTCGTCGTTTGGTATGGCTTCATTCAGCTCCGGTTCCCAACGATCAAGGCGAGTTACA
TGATCCCCCATGTTGTGCAAAAAAGCGGTTAGCTCCTTCGGTCCTCCGATCGTTGTCAGAAGTAAGTTGG
CCGCAGTGTTATCACTCATGGTTATGGCAGCACTGCATAATTCTCTTACTGTCATGCCATCCGTAAGATG
CTTTTCTGTGACTGGTGAGTACTCAACCAAGTCATTCTGAGAATAGTGTATGCGGCGACCGAGTTGCTCT
TGCCCGGCGTCAATACGGGATAATACCGCGCCACATAGCAGAACTTTAAAAGTGCTCATCATTGGAAAAC
GTTCTTCGGGGCGAAAACTCTCAAGGATCTTACCGCTGTTGAGATCCAGTTCGATGTAACCCACTCGTGC
ACCCAACTGATCTTCAGCATCTTTTACTTTCACCAGCGTTTCTGGGTGAGCAAAAACAGGAAGGCAAAAT
GCCGCAAAAAAGGGAATAAGGGCGACACGGAAATGTTGAATACTCATACTCTTCCTTTTTCAATATTATT
GAAGCATTTATCAGGGTTATTGTCTCATGAGCGGATACATATTTGAATGTATTTAGAAAAATAAACAAAT
AGGGGTTCCGCGCACATTTCCCCGAAAAGTGCCACCTAAATTGTAAGCGTTAATATTTTGTTAAAATTCG
CGTTAAATTTTTGTTAAATCAGCTCATTTTTTAACCAATAGGCCGAAATCGGCAAAATCCCTTATAAATC
AAAAGAATAGACCGAGATAGGGT
[37 nt withheld, positions 10314-10350]
AAAGAACGTGGACTCCAACGTCAAAGG
[49 nt withheld, positions 10378-10426]
T
[91 nt withheld, positions 10428-10518]
G
[124 nt withheld, positions 10520-10643]
CCCATTCGCCATTCAGGCTGCGCAACTGTTGGGAAGGGCGATCGGTGCGGGCCTCTTCGCTATTACGCCA
GCTGGCGAAAGGGGGATGTGCTGCAAGGCGATTAAGTTGGGTAACGCCAGGGTTTTCCCAGTCACGACGT
TGTAAAACGACGGCCAGTGAGCGCGCGTAATACGACTCACTATAGGGCGAATTGACTAGTACATAACTTA
CGGTAAATGGCCCGCCTGGCTGACCGCCCAACGACCCCCGCCCATTGACGTCAATAATGACGTATGTTCC
CATAGTAACGCCAATAGGGACTTTCCATTGACGTCAATGGGTGGAGTATTTACGGTAAACTGCCCACTTG
GCAGTACATCAAGTGTATCATATGCCAAGTACGCCCCCTATTGACGTCAA
